Addgene plasmid #124401: Gal4-TET1-878-911-L897A(pL84)
Purpose: Gal4/VP16 luciferase reporter assay. Gal4 DBD fusion of TET1 SID with L897A mutation.
Depositing lab: Shaun Cowley. Depositing organization: University of Leicester. Publication: Sin3A recruits Tet1 to the PAH1 domain via a highly conserved Sin3-Interaction Domain. Chandru A, Bate N, Vuister GW, Cowley SM. Sci Rep. 2018 Oct 2;8(1):14689. doi: 10.1038/s41598-018-32942-w. PubMed 30279502.
Backbone
  Vector backbone: pLeicester 84
  Backbone manufacturer: University of Leicester
  Vector type: Mammalian Expression
Growth in bacteria
  Bacterial resistance: Ampicillin, 100 μg/mL
  Growth temperature: 37°C
  Growth strain: DH5alpha
  Copy number: Unknown
Gene/Insert
  Gene/Insert name: Gal4-TET1-878-911(L897A mutation)
  Species: H. sapiens (human)
  Insert size (bp): 228
  Mutation: L897A
  Entrez Gene: TET1 (a.k.a. CXXC6, LCX, bA119F7.1)
  Tag / fusion protein: gal4 dna binding domain (N terminal on backbone)
Terms and licenses: Academic/Nonprofit Terms; Industry Terms: Not Available to Industry
How to cite: Gal4-TET1-878-911-L897A(pL84) was a gift from Shaun Cowley (Addgene plasmid # 124401 ; http://n2t.net/addgene:124401 ; RRID:Addgene_124401)
