[The description below was written by a language model from this plasmid's Addgene catalogue record and pLannotate feature annotations shown in this document.]
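Description:
Gal4-TET1-878-911-L897A(pL84) is a mammalian expression plasmid of about 5 kb built on the pLeicester 84 backbone. It produces a fusion of the yeast GAL4 DNA-binding domain to a short human TET1 fragment (residues 878–911), which the record identifies as the Sin3-interaction domain (SID), carrying an L897A point mutation. It is propagated in E. coli through a high-copy ColE1/pUC-type origin and selected with ampicillin via the β-lactamase gene and its own promoter. Small remnants of rop, bom, lacI and lacZα appear to be leftovers of the cloning-vector lineage rather than functional parts.

Expression is driven by the human CMV immediate-early enhancer and promoter, with a T7 promoter sitting just upstream of the coding region. The annotated GAL4 DNA-binding domain comes first, followed by a TEV protease recognition site. The TET1 segment itself is not picked up by the automated annotation, but probably lies in the unannotated stretch after the TEV site, consistent with the catalogue's N-terminal GAL4 tag and 228 bp insert. Downstream, the fragments of SV40 small t and large T antigen, the small t intron and the SV40 polyadenylation signal together form a conventional SV40 splice/poly(A) processing cassette rather than expressed viral proteins. An SV40 origin is also present, which would permit episomal replication in cells supplying large T antigen.

The stated purpose is a Gal4/VP16 luciferase reporter assay, a mammalian two-hybrid-style format in which the GAL4-tethered peptide is tested against a VP16-fused partner on a GAL4-responsive reporter. The associated study concerns Sin3A PAH1 binding to TET1, so this is presumably a mutant for probing the contribution of Leu897, though the record does not state its effect.
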