Features (pLannotate 1.2.2; 21 found; start..end, strand, type, name):
      1..380     +  enhancer       CMV enhancer: human cytomegalovirus immediate early enhancer
    381..584     +  promoter       CMV promoter: human cytomegalovirus (CMV) immediate early promoter
    580..613     +  LTR            5' LTR (truncated) (fragment): truncated 5' long terminal repeat (LTR) from HIV-1
    629..647     +  promoter       T7 promoter: promoter for bacteriophage T7 RNA polymerase
    680..1120    +  CDS            GAL4 DNA binding domain: DNA binding domain of the GAL4 transcriptional activator; Saccharomyces cerevisiae GAL4 (truncated)
   1142..1162    +  CDS            TEV site: tobacco etch virus (TEV) protease recognition and cleavage site
   1317..1391    +  CDS            small t antigen (fragment): SV40 (simian virus 40) small t antigen
   1393..1458    +  intron         small t intron: SV40 (simian virus 40) small t antigen intron
   1588..1608    +  CDS            SV40 NLS: nuclear localization signal of SV40 (simian virus 40) large T antigen
   1615..1749    +  CDS            LT_POVHA (fragment): Protein inferred from homology: Swiss-Prot protein existence level 3. Isoform large T antigen is a key early protein essential for both driving viral replication and inducing cellular transformation. Plays a role in viral genome replication by driving entry of quiescent cells into the cell cycle and by autoregulating the synthesis of viral early mRNA. Displays highly oncogenic activities by corrupting the host cellular checkpoint mechanisms that guard cell division and the transcription, replication, and repair of DNA. Participates in the modulation of cellular gene expression preceeding viral
   1774..1857    +  CDS            large T antigen (fragment): large T antigen from SV40 (simian virus 40)
   1880..2014    +  polyA_signal   SV40 poly(A) signal: SV40 polyadenylation signal
   2363..2461    -  CDS            VP1_POVMP (fragment): Experimental evidence at protein level: Swiss-Prot protein existence level 1. Forms an icosahedral capsid with a T=7 symmetry and a 40 nm diameter. The capsid is composed of 72 pentamers linked to each other by disulfide bonds and associated with VP2 or VP3 proteins. Interacts with terminal alpha(2,3)-linked sialic acids on the cell surface to provide virion attachment to target cell. This attachment induces virion internalization predominantly through caveolin-mediated endocytosis. Once attached, the virion is internalized by caveolin- mediated endocytosis and traffics to the endoplasmic reti
   2472..2606    +  rep_origin     SV40 ori: SV40 origin of replication
   2605..2659    -  CDS            lacI (fragment): lac repressor; lacI; The lac repressor binds to the lac operator to inhibit transcription in E. coli. This inhibition can be relieved by adding lactose or isopropyl-β-D-thiogalactopyranoside (IPTG).
   2842..3430    -  rep_origin     ori: high-copy-number ColE1/pMB1/pBR322/pUC origin of replication
   3601..4461    -  CDS            AmpR: β-lactamase; bla; confers resistance to ampicillin, carbenicillin, and related antibiotics
   4462..4566    -  promoter       AmpR promoter: bla
   4661..4696    +  CDS            rop (fragment): Rop protein, which maintains plasmids at low copy number; rop
   4798..4897    +  misc_feature   bom (fragment): basis of mobility region from pBR322
   4903..4970    -  CDS            lacZα (fragment): LacZα fragment of β-galactosidase; lacZ fragment
>Addgene plasmid #124401 | Gal4-TET1-878-911-L897A(pL84) | addgene full sequence | sequence record 245286 | Addgene NGS Result
GACATTGATTATTGACTAGTTATTAATAGTAATCAATTACGGGGTCATTAGTTCATAGCCCATATATGGA
GTTCCGCGTTACATAACTTACGGTAAATGGCCCGCCTGGCTGACCGCCCAACGACCCCCGCCCATTGACG
TCAATAATGACGTATGTTCCCATAGTAACGCCAATAGGGACTTTCCATTGACGTCAATGGGTGGAGTATT
TACGGTAAACTGCCCACTTGGCAGTACATCAAGTGTATCATATGCCAAGTACGCCCCCTATTGACGTCAA
TGACGGTAAATGGCCCGCCTGGCATTATGCCCAGTACATGACCTTATGGGACTTTCCTACTTGGCAGTAC
ATCTACGTATTAGTCATCGCTATTACCATGGTGATGCGGTTTTGGCAGTACATCAATGGGCGTGGATAGC
GGTTTGACTCACGGGGATTTCCAAGTCTCCACCCCATTGACGTCAATGGGAGTTTGTTTTGGCACCAAAA
TCAACGGGACTTTCCAAAATGTCGTAACAACTCCGCCCCATTGACGCAAATGGGCGGTAGGCGTGTACGG
TGGGAGGTCTATATAAGCAGAGCTCTCTGGCTAACTAGAGAACCCACTGCTTACTGGCTTATCGAAATTA
ATACGACTCACTATAGGGAGACCCAAGCTTGAAGCAAGCCTCCTGAAAGATGAAGCTACTGTCTTCTATC
GAACAAGCATGCGATATTTGCCGACTTAAAAAGCTCAAGTGCTCCAAAGAAAAACCGAAGTGCGCCAAGT
GTCTGAAGAACAACTGGGAGTGTCGCTACTCTCCCAAAACCAAAAGGTCTCCGCTGACTAGGGCACATCT
GACAGAAGTGGAATCAAGGCTAGAAAGACTGGAACAGCTATTTCTACTGATTTTTCCTCGAGAAGACCTT
GACATGATTTTGAAAATGGATTCTTTACAGGATATAAAAGCATTGTTAACAGGATTATTTGTACAAGATA
ATGTGAATAAAGATGCCGTCACAGATAGATTGGCTTCAGTGGAGACTGATATGCCTCTAACATTGAGACA
GCATAGAATAAGTGCGACATCATCATCGGAAGAGAGTAGTAACAAAGGTCAAAGACAGTTGACTGTATCG
CCGGAGTTCGGTACCGGCTCCGAAAACCTGTATTTTCAGGGCGCCCTCTTATCGTTAATGAAAGATAGGA
GATTAACATTGGAGCAAGTGGTAGCCATAGAGGCCGCCACTCAACTCTCAGAAGCCCCATCAGAGAATTC
CTCCCCATGAAATTCGAGCTCCGTCGGATCCTGGCCAGCTAGCTAGGTAGCTAGAGGATCTTTGTGAAGG
AACCTTACTTCTGTGGTGTGACATAATTGGACAAACTACCTACAGAGATTTAAAGCTCTAAGGTAAATAT
AAAATTTTTAAGTGTATAATGTGTTAAACTACTGATTCTAATTGTTTGTGTATTTTAGATTCCAACCTAT
GGAACTGATGAATGGGAGCAGTGGTGGAATGCCTTTAATGAGGAAAACCTGTTTTGCTCAGAAGAAATGC
CATCTAGTGATGATGAGGCTACTGCTGACTCTCAACATTCTACTCCTCCAAAAAAGAAGAGAAAGGTAGA
AGACCCCAAGGACTTTCCTTCAGAATTGCTAAGTTTTTTGAGTCATGCTGTGTTTAGTAATAGAACTCTT
GCTTGCTTTGCTATTTACACCACAAAGGAAAAAGCTGCACTGCTATACAAGAAAATTATGGAAAAATATT
TGATGTATAGTGCCTTGACTAGAGATCATAATCAGCCATACCACATTTGTAGAGGTTTTACTTGCTTTAA
AAAACCTCCCACACCTCCCCCTGAACCTGAAACATAAAATGAATGCAATTGTTGTTGTTAACTTGTTTAT
TGCAGCTTATAATGGTTACAAATAAAGCAATAGCATCACAAATTTCACAAATAAAGCATTTTTTTCACTG
CATTCTAGTTGTGGTTTGTCCAAACTCATCAATGTATCTTATCATGTCTGGATCAGCTTCAGAAGATGGC
GGAGGGCCTCCAACACAGTAATTTTCCTCCCGACTCTTAAAATAGAAAATGTCAAGTCAGTTAAGCAGGA
AGTGACTAACTGACCGCAGCTGGCCGTGCGACATCCTCTTTTAATTAGTTGCTAGGCAACTGCCCTCCAG
AGGGCAGTGTGGTTTTGCAAGAGGAAGCAAAAAGCCTCTCCACCCAGGCCTAGAATGTTTCCACCCAATC
ATTACTATGACAACAGCTGTTTTTTTTAGTATTAAGCAGAGGCCGGGGGCCCCTGGCCTCCGCTTACTCT
GGAGAAAAAGAAGAGAGGCATTGTAGAGGCTTCCAGAGGCAACTTGTCAAAACAGGACTGCTTCTATTTC
TGTCACACTGTCTGGCCCTGTCACAAGGTCCAGCACCTCCATACCCCCTTTAATAAGCAGTTTGGGAACG
GGTGCGGGTCTTACTCCGCCCATCCCGCCCCTAACTCCGCCCAGTTCCGCCCATTCTCCGCCCCATGGCT
GACTAATTTTTTTTATTTATGCAGAGGCCGAGGCCGCCTCGGCCTCTGAGCTATTCCAGAAGTAGTGAGG
AGGCTTTTTTGGAGGCTGCATTAATGAATCGGCCAACGCGCGGGGAGAGGCGGTTTGCGTATTGGGCGCT
CTTCCGCTTCCTCGCTCACTGACTCGCTGCGCTCGGTCGTTCGGCTGCGGCGAGCGGTATCAGCTCACTC
AAAGGCGGTAATACGGTTATCCACAGAATCAGGGGATAACGCAGGAAAGAACATGTGAGCAAAAGGCCAG
CAAAAGGCCAGGAACCGTAAAAAGGCCGCGTTGCTGGCGTTTTTCCATAGGCTCCGCCCCCCTGACGAGC
ATCACAAAAATCGACGCTCAAGTCAGAGGTGGCGAAACCCGACAGGACTATAAAGATACCAGGCGTTTCC
CCCTGGAAGCTCCCTCGTGCGCTCTCCTGTTCCGACCCTGCCGCTTACCGGATACCTGTCCGCCTTTCTC
CCTTCGGGAAGCGTGGCGCTTTCTCATAGCTCACGCTGTAGGTATCTCAGTTCGGTGTAGGTCGTTCGCT
CCAAGCTGGGCTGTGTGCACGAACCCCCCGTTCAGCCCGACCGCTGCGCCTTATCCGGTAACTATCGTCT
TGAGTCCAACCCGGTAAGACACGACTTATCGCCACTGGCAGCAGCCACTGGTAACAGGATTAGCAGAGCG
AGGTATGTAGGCGGTGCTACAGAGTTCTTGAAGTGGTGGCCTAACTACGGCTACACTAGAAGAACAGTAT
TTGGTATCTGCGCTCTGCTGAAGCCAGTTACCTTCGGAAAAAGAGTTGGTAGCTCTTGATCCGGCAAACA
AACCACCGCTGGTAGCGGTGGTTTTTTTGTTTGCAAGCAGCAGATTACGCGCAGAAAAAAAGGATCTCAA
GAAGATCCTTTGATCTTTTCTACGGGGTCTGACGCTCAGTGGAACGAAAACTCACGTTAAGGGATTTTGG
TCATGAGATTATCAAAAAGGATCTTCACCTAGATCCTTTTAAATTAAAAATGAAGTTTTAAATCAATCTA
AAGTATATATGAGTAAACTTGGTCTGACAGTTACCAATGCTTAATCAGTGAGGCACCTATCTCAGCGATC
TGTCTATTTCGTTCATCCATAGTTGCCTGACTCCCCGTCGTGTAGATAACTACGATACGGGAGGGCTTAC
CATCTGGCCCCAGTGCTGCAATGATACCGCGAGACCCACGCTCACCGGCTCCAGATTTATCAGCAATAAA
CCAGCCAGCCGGAAGGGCCGAGCGCAGAAGTGGTCCTGCAACTTTATCCGCCTCCATCCAGTCTATTAAT
TGTTGCCGGGAAGCTAGAGTAAGTAGTTCGCCAGTTAATAGTTTGCGCAACGTTGTTGCCATTGCTACAG
GCATCGTGGTGTCACGCTCGTCGTTTGGTATGGCTTCATTCAGCTCCGGTTCCCAACGATCAAGGCGAGT
TACATGATCCCCCATGTTGTGCAAAAAAGCGGTTAGCTCCTTCGGTCCTCCGATCGTTGTCAGAAGTAAG
TTGGCCGCAGTGTTATCACTCATGGTTATGGCAGCACTGCATAATTCTCTTACTGTCATGCCATCCGTAA
GATGCTTTTCTGTGACTGGTGAGTACTCAACCAAGTCATTCTGAGAATAGTGTATGCGGCGACCGAGTTG
CTCTTGCCCGGCGTCAATACGGGATAATACCGCGCCACATAGCAGAACTTTAAAAGTGCTCATCATTGGA
AAACGTTCTTCGGGGCGAAAACTCTCAAGGATCTTACCGCTGTTGAGATCCAGTTCGATGTAACCCACTC
GTGCACCCAACTGATCTTCAGCATCTTTTACTTTCACCAGCGTTTCTGGGTGAGCAAAAACAGGAAGGCA
AAATGCCGCAAAAAAGGGAATAAGGGCGACACGGAAATGTTGAATACTCATACTCTTCCTTTTTCAATAT
TATTGAAGCATTTATCAGGGTTATTGTCTCATGAGCGGATACATATTTGAATGTATTTAGAAAAATAAAC
AAATAGGGGTTCCGCGCACATTTCCCCGAAAAGTGCCACCTGACGTCTAAGAAACCATTATTATCATGAC
ATTAACCTATAAAAATAGGCGTATCACGAGGCCCTTTCGTCTCGCGCGTTTCGGTGATGACGGTGAAAAC
CTCTGACACATGCAGCTCCCGGAGACGGTCACAGCTTGTCTGTAAGCGGATGCCGGGAGCAGACAAGCCC
GTCAGGGCGCGTCAGCGGGTGTTGGCGGGTGTCGGGGCTGGCTTAACTATGCGGCATCAGAGCAGATTGT
ACTGAGAGTGCACCATATGCGGTGTGAAATACCGCACAGATGCGTAAGGAGAAAATACCGCATCAGGCGC
CATTCGCCATTCAGGCTGCGCAACTGTTGGGAAGGGCGATCGGTGCGGGCCTCTTCGCTATTACGCCAGC
GCGTT
